Addgene plasmid #219744: pNK4169
Purpose: MoClo-compatible Level 0 promoterless vector encoding mutant of Neonothopanus nambi hispidin-3-hydroxylase nnH3H_v2 codon-optimised for expression in Pichia pastoris
Depositing lab: Alexander Mishin. Depositing organization: Light Bio. Publication: An improved pathway for autonomous bioluminescence imaging in eukaryotes. Shakhova ES, Karataeva TA, Markina NM, Mitiouchkina T, Palkina KA, Perfilov MM, Wood MG, Hoang TT, Hall MP, Fakhranurova LI, Alekberova AE, Malyshevskaia AK, Gorbachev DA, Bugaeva EN, Pletneva LK, Babenko VV, Boldyreva DI, Gorokhovatsky AY, Balakireva AV, Gao F, Choob VV, Encell LP, Wood KV, Yampolsky IV, Sarkisyan KS, Mishin AS. Nat Methods. 2024 Mar;21(3):406-410. doi: 10.1038/s41592-023-02152-y. Epub 2024 Jan 22. PubMed 38253843.
Backbone
  Vector backbone: Level 0-like
  Backbone size w/o insert (bp): 2247
  Vector type: Synthetic Biology
Growth in bacteria
  Bacterial resistance: Spectinomycin, 50 μg/mL
  Growth temperature: 37°C
  Growth strain: DH5alpha
  Copy number: High Copy
Gene/Insert
  Gene/Insert name: mutant of fungal hispidin-3-hydroxylase (alt name: nnH3H_v2)
  Species: Neonothopanus nambi
  Insert size (bp): 1266
  Mutation: D37E, V181I, S323M, M385K
  Cloning method: Golden Gate
  Sequencing primers: 5′ gagcgaggaagcggaagagcgccc; 3′ accattattatcatgacattaacc
Resource information
  A portion of this plasmid was derived from a plasmid made by: Synthetic
Terms and licenses: Academic/Nonprofit Terms; Industry Terms: Not Available to Industry
How to cite: pNK4169 was a gift from Alexander Mishin (Addgene plasmid # 219744 ; http://n2t.net/addgene:219744 ; RRID:Addgene_219744)
