[The description below was written by a language model from this plasmid's Addgene catalogue record and pLannotate feature annotations shown in this document.]
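Description:
pNK4169 is a small synthetic-biology part plasmid: a MoClo-compatible, Level 0-like vector of about 3.5 kb that stores a single promoterless coding sequence for use in Golden Gate assembly. It is maintained in E. coli at high copy through a ColE1/pUC-type origin of replication and is selected with spectinomycin. The resistance comes from an aadA gene, which confers streptomycin/spectinomycin resistance and lies downstream of an AmpR (bla) promoter in the annotated sequence. The automated annotation also reports short fragments resembling lacI, an integrase and a gentamicin acetyltransferase. These are only tens of bases long and are probably remnants of the backbone's origins, not functional genes.

The insert is a 1,266 bp synthetic open reading frame encoding nnH3H_v2, a mutant of hispidin-3-hydroxylase from the bioluminescent fungus Neonothopanus nambi, carrying the substitutions D37E, V181I, S323M and M385K. It is codon-optimised for expression in the yeast Pichia pastoris. The feature table does not annotate this coding sequence. By size, it would fit the unannotated stretch between the lacI fragment and the AmpR promoter. Hispidin-3-hydroxylase is the enzyme of the fungal bioluminescence pathway that hydroxylates hispidin to produce the luciferin.

Because the plasmid has no promoter or terminator for the insert, it is not an expression vector. It serves as a building block to be combined with regulatory parts in higher-level MoClo assemblies, in line with the associated work on improved autonomous bioluminescence in eukaryotes. The record does not state the specific type IIS enzyme or the overhangs flanking the part.
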