Features (pLannotate 1.2.2; 6 found; start..end, strand, type, name):
    284..872     +  rep_origin     ori: high-copy-number ColE1/pMB1/pBR322/pUC origin of replication
   1055..1104    +  CDS            lacI (fragment): lac repressor; lacI; The lac repressor binds to the lac operator to inhibit transcription in E. coli. This inhibition can be relieved by adding lactose or isopropyl-β-D-thiogalactopyranoside (IPTG).
   2511..2615    +  promoter       AmpR promoter: bla
   2606..2686    -  CDS            int (fragment): INT2_ECOLX - Protein inferred from homology: Swiss-Prot protein existence level 3. Putative integrase believed to be involved in the insertion of antibiotic resistance genes into plasmids and transposons. From Escherichia coli.
   2774..2830    +  CDS            GmR (fragment): gentamycin acetyltransferase; aacC1; confers resistance to gentamycin
   2837..110     +  CDS            aadA (across the origin): S3AD_ECOLX - Experimental evidence at protein level: Swiss-Prot protein existence level 1. Mediates bacterial resistance to the antibiotics streptomycin and spectinomycin. From Escherichia coli.
>Addgene plasmid #219744 | pNK4169 | addgene full sequence | sequence record 437109 | Addgene NGS Result
CTAGACAGGCTTATCTTGGACAAGAAGAAGATCGCTTGGCCTCGCGCGCAGATCAGTTGGAAGAATTTGT
CCATTACGTAAAAGGCGAGATCACCAAGGTAGTCGGCAAATAACTGTCAGACCAAGTTTACTCATATATA
CTTTAGATTGATTTAAAACTTCATTTTTAATTTAAAAGGATCTAGGTGAAGATCCTTTTTGATAATCTCA
TGACCAAAATCCCTTAACGTGAGTTTTCGTTCCACTGAGCGTCAGACCCCGTAGAAAAGATCAAAGGATC
TTCTTGAGATCCTTTTTTTCTGCGCGTAATCTGCTGCTTGCAAACAAAAAAACCACCGCTACCAGCGGTG
GTTTGTTTGCCGGATCAAGAGCTACCAACTCTTTTTCCGAAGGTAACTGGCTTCAGCAGAGCGCAGATAC
CAAATACTGTTCTTCTAGTGTAGCCGTAGTTAGGCCACCACTTCAAGAACTCTGTAGCACCGCCTACATA
CCTCGCTCTGCTAATCCTGTTACCAGTGGCTGCTGCCAGTGGCGATAAGTCGTGTCTTACCGGGTTGGAC
TCAAGACGATAGTTACCGGATAAGGCGCAGCGGTCGGGCTGAACGGGGGGTTCGTGCACACAGCCCAGCT
TGGAGCGAACGACCTACACCGAACTGAGATACCTACAGCGTGAGCTATGAGAAAGCGCCACGCTTCCCGA
AGGGAGAAAGGCGGACAGGTATCCGGTAAGCGGCAGGGTCGGAACAGGAGAGCGCACGAGGGAGCTTCCA
GGGGGAAACGCCTGGTATCTTTATAGTCCTGTCGGGTTTCGCCACCTCTGACTTGAGCGTCGATTTTTGT
GATGCTCGTCAGGGGGGCGGAGCCTATGGAAAAACGCCAGCAACGCGGCCTTTTTACGGTTCCTGGCCTT
TTGCTGGCCTTTTGCTCACATGTTCTTTCCTGCGTTATCCCCTGATTCTGTGGATAACCGTATTACCGCC
TTTGAGTGAGCTGATACCGCTCGCCGCAGCCGAACGACCGAGCGCAGCGAGTCAGTGAGCGAGGAAGCGG
AAGAGCGCCCAATACGCAAACCGCCTCTCCCCGCGCGTTGGCCGATTCATTAATCACTCTGTGGTCTCAA
ATGGCCTCATTCGAGAATTCATTGTCAGTGCTTATTGTTGGTGCTGGTCTTGGTGGTTTGGCAGCTGCAA
TAGCACTTAGGAGGCAGGGTCATGTGGTCAAAATATATGAATCTTCATCATTCAAAGCAGAGTTGGGAGC
AGGTCTTGCCGTTCCTCCAAATACCCTTAGGTCATTGCAACAATTGGGATGTAATACAGAGAATTTGAAT
GGAGTCGATAACTTGTGCTTCACCGCTATGGGATATGACGGTTCTGTCGGTATGATGAACAACATGACAG
ATTACAGAGAGGCTTATGGTACATCATGGATCATGGTGCACAGAGTCGATTTGCACAATGAACTTATGAG
GGTTGCCTTGGATCCAGGAGGTTTGGGACCCCCTGCTACATTGCACTTGAACCACAGGGTCACCTTTTGT
GATGTTGACGCTTGCACCGTTACATTCACAAATGGTACAACCCAATCAGCTGATTTGATCGTGGGAGCCG
ATGGAATAAGGTCAACAATTAGAAGATTTGTGCTTGAAGAGGACGTCACAATCCCTGCCTCAGGTATCGT
TGGTTTTAGGTGGCTTGTCCAAGCCGATGCTCTTGATCCTTACCCAGAATTGGATTGGATAGTTAAGAAA
CCACCACTTGGAGCCAGACTTATATCTACCCCTCAGAACCCACAGTCTGGTGTTGGTTTGGCTGACAGGA
GAACTATTATAATATATGCATGTAGGGGAGGTACTATGGTTAACGTTCTTGCTGTTCACGATGATGAGAG
AGATCAGAACACAGCAGATTGGTCAGTGCCAGCATCAAAAGATGACCTTTTTAGGGTGTTCCATGACTAT
CACCCGAGGTTCAGGAGGCTTTTGGAGTTGGCACAGGACATAAATCTTTGGCAAATGAGGGTTGTGCCAG
TGTTGAAAAAATGGGTTAACAAGAGGGTGTGCCTTCTTGGCGACGCAGCACATGCAATGTTGCCTACATT
GGGTCAAGGTTTCGGAATGGGATTGGAGGACGCAGTCGCCCTTGGTACACTTCTTCCAAAGGGTACAACT
GCATCTCAGATTGAAACCAGGCTTGCTGTGTACGAACAATTGAGGAAAGATAGGGCAGAGTTTGTGGCTG
CCGAGTCTTACGAAGAACAATACGTGCCTGAAAAAAGAGGTCTTTATCTTAGGTCTAAGGAACTTAGGGA
TAGAGTTATGGGTTACGACATCAAGGTTGAGTCTGAAAAGGTGTTGGAAACCTTGTTGCGTTCTTCAAAC
TCAGCAGGTTGAGACCACGAAGTGGCTCTTCAGTGGACGAAAGGGCCTCGTGATACGCCTATTTTTATAG
GTTAATGTCATGATAATAATGGTTTCTTAGACGTCAGGTGGCACTTTTCGGGGAAATGTGCGCGGAACCC
CTATTTGTTTATTTTTCTAAATACATTCAAATATGTATCCGCTCATGAGACAATAACCCTGATAAATGCT
TCAATAATATTGAAAAAGGAAGAGTATGCGCTCACGCAACTGGTCCAGAACCTTGACCGAACGCAGCGGT
GGTAACGGCGCAGTGGCGGTTTTCATGGCTTGTTATGACTGTTTTTTTTTGGGGTACAGTCTATGCCTCG
GGCATCCAAGCAGCAAGCGCGTTACGCCGTGGGTCGATGTTTGATGTTATGGAGCAGCAACGATGTTACG
CAGCAGGGCAGTCGCCCTAAAACAAAGTTAAACATCATGAGGGAAGCGGTGATCGCCGAAGTATCGACTC
AACTATCAGAGGTAGTTGGCGTCATCGAGCGCCATCTCGAACCGACGTTGCTGGCCGTACATTTGTACGG
CTCCGCAGTGGATGGCGGCCTGAAGCCACACAGCGATATTGATTTGCTGGTTACGGTGACCGTAAGGCTT
GATGAAACAACGCGGCGAGCTTTGATCAACGACCTTTTGGAAACTTCGGCTTCCCCTGGAGAGAGCGAGA
TTCTCCGCGCTGTAGAAGTCACCATTGTTGTGCACGACGACATCATTCCGTGGCGTTATCCAGCTAAGCG
CGAACTGCAATTTGGAGAATGGCAGCGCAATGACATTCTTGCAGGTATCTTCGAGCCAGCCACGATCGAC
ATTGATCTGGCTATCTTGCTGACAAAAGCAAGAGAACATAGCGTTGCCTTGGTAGGTCCAGCGGCGGAGG
AACTCTTTGATCCGGTTCCTGAACAGGATCTATTTGAGGCGCTAAATGAAACCTTAACGCTATGGAACTC
GCCGCCCGACTGGGCTGGCGATGAGCGAAATGTAGTGCTTACGTTGTCCCGCATTTGGTACAGCGCAGTA
ACCGGCAAAATCGCGCCGAAGGATGTCGCTGCCGACTGGGCAATGGAGCGCCTGCCGGCCCAGTATCAGC
CCGTCATACTTGAAG
